>Addgene plasmid #230296 | AiP13460 - pAAV-AiE0976h-minBG-SYFP2-P2A-3XFLAG-10aa-H2B-WPRE3-BGHpA (Alias: CN3460) | addgene full sequence | sequence record 473584 | Addgene NGS Result
CCTGCAGGCAGCTGCGCGCTCGCTCGCTCACTGAGGCCGCCCGGGCGTCGGGCGACCTTTGGTCGCCCGG
CCTCAGTGAGCGAGCGAGCGCGCAGAGAGGGAGTGGCCAACTCCATCACTAGGGGTTCCTGCGGCCGCAC
GCGTGGTTCACTGGATTTGAATGGCGTTTGAGAAGGGGAGAAGGTGGCGCAAGTGAACCAAAGCAACTTA
ACTCCATCTGCCTTCGATTCCAAGGCTGAGAAAACATTTCCAGAAGGCCTGGTGCATAAGAACCTGATGT
GGTGACAGGATGTTCTGTCTTCCTCTTGTTACACAAGCAAGCGCGCTGAGTCTCGGCAGGCTCATAAATC
CTGAGGGCCTTTTCCAGCAGCCCCGTTCGGGTCGCCTACCCCCATTCCAGGAAAGGGACGCTTTGAAACC
CTCATCACAAGAGAACATTGTGTCTTTGAACATCCGGCGCCACTGGGGTTTGACTTCTCCCAGCGCAGGT
AGGATGGGCCAGCCAGTGAGGTCAGATGTGATTTATGCTTCTAAAGCTCTTGCCTTTCAGAATTTTGGAA
GAAAATACAAGCTGCCCAATACTGCAGAGCTCGGGCTGGGCATAAAAGTCAGGGCAGAGCCATCTATTGC
TTACATTTGCTTCTGGGATCCAGATCTTTCGAAGCTAGCGCTACCGGTCGCCACCATGGTCTCCAAGGGC
GAGGAGCTGTTCACCGGGGTGGTGCCCATCCTGGTCGAGCTGGACGGCGATGTCAACGGCCACAAGTTCA
GCGTGTCCGGCGAGGGCGAGGGCGATGCCACCTACGGCAAGCTGACCCTGAAGCTGATCTGCACCACCGG
CAAGCTGCCCGTGCCCTGGCCCACCCTCGTGACCACCCTGGGCTACGGCGTGCAGTGCTTCGCCCGCTAC
CCCGACCACATGAAGCAGCACGACTTCTTCAAGTCCGCCATGCCCGAAGGCTACGTCCAGGAGCGCACCA
TCTTCTTCAAAGACGACGGCAACTACAAGACCCGCGCCGAGGTGAAGTTCGAGGGCGACACCCTGGTGAA
CCGCATCGAGCTGAAGGGCATCGACTTCAAGGAGGACGGCAACATCCTGGGGCACAAGCTGGAGTACAAC
TACAACAGCCACAACGTCTATATCACCGCCGACAAGCAGAAGAACGGCATCAAGGCCAACTTCAAGATCC
GCCACAACATCGAGGACGGCGGCGTGCAGCTCGCCGACCACTACCAGCAGAACACCCCCATCGGCGACGG
CCCCGTGCTGCTGCCCGACAACCACTACCTGAGCTACCAGTCCAAGCTGAGCAAAGACCCCAACGAGAAG
CGCGATCACATGGTCCTGCTGGAGTTCGTGACCGCCGCCGGGATCACTCTCGGCATGGACGAGCTGTACA
AGGGCTCTGGTGCTACCAACTTCTCACTGTTGAAACAGGCAGGGGATGTAGAGGAGAATCCAGGGCCTGG
TGCTAGTGGAGACTACAAAGACCATGACGGAGATTATAAAGATCATGACATCGATTACAAGGATGACGAT
GACAAGTCCGGACTCAGATCTGGAGGCTCCGGAGGCCCAGAGCCAGCGAAGTCTGCTCCCGCCCCGAAAA
AGGGCTCCAAGAAGGCGGTGACTAAGGCGCAGAAGAAAGGCGGCAAGAAGCGCAAGCGCAGCCGCAAGGA
GAGCTATTCCATCTATGTGTACAAGGTTCTGAAGCAGGTCCACCCTGACACCGGCATTTCGTCCAAGGCC
ATGGGCATCATGAATTCGTTTGTGAACGACATTTTCGAGCGCATCGCAGGAGAGGCTTCCCGCCTGGCGC
ATTACAACAAGCGCTCGACCATCACCTCCCGGGAGATCCAGACGGCCGTGCGCCTGCTGCTGCCTGGGGA
GTTGGCCAAGCACGCCGTGTCCGAGGGTACTAAGGCCATCACCAAGTACACCAGCGCTAAGTAATGAGGC
GCGCCGCGGCCGCGAATTCGATATCATAATCAACCTCTGGATTACAAAATTTGTGAAAGATTGACTGGTA
TTCTTAACTATGTTGCTCCTTTTACGCTATGTGGATACGCTGCTTTAATGCCTTTGTATCATGCTATTGC
TTCCCGTATGGCTTTCATTTTCTCCTCCTTGTATAAATCCTGGTTAGTTCTTGCCACGGCGGAACTCATC
GCCGCCTGCCTTGCCCGCTGCTGGACAGGGGCTCGGCTGTTGGGCACTGACAATTCCGTGGCTCGAGAGA
TCTTCGACTGTGCCTTCTAGTTGCCAGCCATCTGTTGTTTGCCCCTCCCCCGTGCCTTCCTTGACCCTGG
AAGGTGCCACTCCCACTGTCCTTTCCTAATAAAATGAGGAAATTGCATCGCATTGTCTGAGTAGGTGTCA
TTCTATTCTGGGGGGTGGGGTGGGGCAGGACAGCAAGGGGGAGGATTGGGAAGACAATAGCAGGCATGAG
ATCTCACGTGCGGACCGAGCGGCCGCAGGAACCCCTAGTGATGGAGTTGGCCACTCCCTCTCTGCGCGCT
CGCTCGCTCACTGAGGCCGGGCGACCAAAGGTCGCCCGACGCCCGGGCTTTGCCCGGGCGGCCTCAGTGA
GCGAGCGAGCGCGCAGCTGCCTGCAGGGGCGCCTGATGCGGTATTTTCTCCTTACGCATCTGTGCGGTAT
TTCACACCGCATA
[95 nt withheld, positions 2674-2768]
T
[46 nt withheld, positions 2770-2815]
C
[141 nt withheld, positions 2817-2957]
CCTTTGACGTTGGAGTCCACGTTCTTT
[37 nt withheld, positions 2985-3021]
ACTCTATCTCGGGCTATTCTTTTGATTTATAAGGGATTTTGCCGATTTCGGTCTATTGGTTAAAAAATGA
GCTGATTTAACAAAAATTTAACGCGAATTTTAACAAAATATTAACGTTTACAATTTTATGGTGCACTCTC
AGTACAATCTGCTCTGATGCCGCATAGTTAAGCCAGCCCCGACACCCGCCAACACCCGCTGACGCGCCCT
GACGGGCTTGTCTGCTCCCGGCATCCGCTTACAGACAAGCTGTGACCGTCTCCGGGAGCTGCATGTGTCA
GAGGTTTTCACCGTCATCACCGAAACGCGCGAGACGAAAGGGCCTCGTGATACGCCTATTTTTATAGGTT
AATGTCATGATAATAATGGTTTCTTAGACGTCAGGTGGCACTTTTCGGGGAAATGTGCGCGGAACCCCTA
TTTGTTTATTTTTCTAAATACATTCAAATATGTATCCGCTCATGAGACAATAACCCTGATAAATGCTTCA
ATAATATTGAAAAAGGAAGAGTATGAGTATTCAACATTTCCGTGTCGCCCTTATTCCCTTTTTTGCGGCA
TTTTGCCTTCCTGTTTTTGCTCACCCAGAAACGCTGGTGAAAGTAAAAGATGCTGAAGATCAGTTGGGTG
CACGAGTGGGTTACATCGAACTGGATCTCAACAGCGGTAAGATCCTTGAGAGTTTTCGCCCCGAAGAACG
TTTTCCAATGATGAGCACTTTTAAAGTTCTGCTATGTGGCGCGGTATTATCCCGTATTGACGCCGGGCAA
GAGCAACTCGGTCGCCGCATACACTATTCTCAGAATGACTTGGTTGAGTACTCACCAGTCACAGAAAAGC
ATCTTACGGATGGCATGACAGTAAGAGAATTATGCAGTGCTGCCATAACCATGAGTGATAACACTGCGGC
CAACTTACTTCTGACAACGATCGGAGGACCGAAGGAGCTAACCGCTTTTTTGCACAACATGGGGGATCAT
GTAACTCGCCTTGATCGTTGGGAACCGGAGCTGAATGAAGCCATACCAAACGACGAGCGTGACACCACGA
TGCCTGTAGCAATGGCAACAACGTTGCGCAAACTATTAACTGGCGAACTACTTACTCTAGCTTCCCGGCA
ACAATTAATAGACTGGATGGAGGCGGATAAAGTTGCAGGACCACTTCTGCGCTCGGCCCTTCCGGCTGGC
TGGTTTATTGCTGATAAATCTGGAGCCGGTGAGCGTGGGTCTCGCGGTATCATTGCAGCACTGGGGCCAG
ATGGTAAGCCCTCCCGTATCGTAGTTATCTACACGACGGGGAGTCAGGCAACTATGGATGAACGAAATAG
ACAGATCGCTGAGATAGGTGCCTCACTGATTAAGCATTGGTAACTGTCAGACCAAGTTTACTCATATATA
CTTTAGATTGATTTAAAACTTCATTTTTAATTTAAAAGGATCTAGGTGAAGATCCTTTTTGATAATCTCA
TGACCAAAATCCCTTAACGTGAGTTTTCGTTCCACTGAGCGTCAGACCCCGTAGAAAAGATCAAAGGATC
TTCTTGAGATCCTTTTTTTCTGCGCGTAATCTGCTGCTTGCAAACAAAAAAACCACCGCTACCAGCGGTG
GTTTGTTTGCCGGATCAAGAGCTACCAACTCTTTTTCCGAAGGTAACTGGCTTCAGCAGAGCGCAGATAC
CAAATACTGTTCTTCTAGTGTAGCCGTAGTTAGGCCACCACTTCAAGAACTCTGTAGCACCGCCTACATA
CCTCGCTCTGCTAATCCTGTTACCAGTGGCTGCTGCCAGTGGCGATAAGTCGTGTCTTACCGGGTTGGAC
TCAAGACGATAGTTACCGGATAAGGCGCAGCGGTCGGGCTGAACGGGGGGTTCGTGCACACAGCCCAGCT
TGGAGCGAACGACCTACACCGAACTGAGATACCTACAGCGTGAGCTATGAGAAAGCGCCACGCTTCCCGA
AGGGAGAAAGGCGGACAGGTATCCGGTAAGCGGCAGGGTCGGAACAGGAGAGCGCACGAGGGAGCTTCCA
GGGGGAAACGCCTGGTATCTTTATAGTCCTGTCGGGTTTCGCCACCTCTGACTTGAGCGTCGATTTTTGT
GATGCTCGTCAGGGGGGCGGAGCCTATGGAAAAACGCCAGCAACGCGGCCTTTTTACGGTTCCTGGCCTT
TTGCTGGCCTTTTGCTCACATGT
Features (pLannotate 1.2.2; 16 found; start..end, strand, type, name):
     12..39      +  repeat_region  AAV2 ITR (fragment): inverted terminal repeat of adeno-associated virus serotype 2 inverted
     68..95      +  repeat_region  AAV2 ITR (fragment): inverted terminal repeat of adeno-associated virus serotype 2 inverted
    686..1402    +  CDS            SYFP2: SYFP2 is a basic (constitutively fluorescent) yellow fluorescent protein published in 2006, derived from Aequorea victoria. It is reported to be a very rapidly-maturing monomer with moderate acid sensitivity.
   1481..1546    +  CDS            3xFLAG: three tandem FLAG® epitope tags, followed by an enterokinase cleavage site
   1577..1954    +  CDS            H2B: human histone H2B; HIST1H2BJ
   1988..2145    +  misc_feature   WPRE (fragment): woodchuck hepatitis virus posttranscriptional regulatory element
   2151..2231    +  misc_feature   WPRE (fragment): woodchuck hepatitis virus posttranscriptional regulatory element
   2248..2359    +  polyA_signal   bGH poly(A) signal: bovine growth hormone polyadenylation signal
   2477..2617    +  repeat_region  AAV2 ITR: inverted terminal repeat of adeno-associated virus serotype 2 inverted
   2622..2673    -  misc_feature   bom (fragment): basis of mobility region from pBR322
   2692..3147    +  rep_origin     f1 ori (sequence partly withheld): f1 bacteriophage origin of replication; arrow indicates direction of (+) strand synthesis
   3148..3197    -  misc_feature   bom (fragment): basis of mobility region from pBR322
   3299..3334    -  CDS            rop (fragment): Rop protein, which maintains plasmids at low copy number; rop
   3429..3533    +  promoter       AmpR promoter: bla
   3534..4394    +  CDS            AmpR: β-lactamase; bla; confers resistance to ampicillin, carbenicillin, and related antibiotics
   4565..5153    +  rep_origin     ori: high-copy-number ColE1/pMB1/pBR322/pUC origin of replication
