[The description below was written by a language model from this plasmid's Addgene catalogue record and pLannotate feature annotations shown in this document.]
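Description:
AiP13460 - pAAV-AiE0976h-minBG-SYFP2-P2A-3XFLAG-10aa-H2B-WPRE3-BGHpA (alias CN3460) is a 5.2 kb AAV transfer plasmid built on a pAAV2 backbone, intended for packaging a reporter genome into recombinant adeno-associated virus for delivery to brain tissue. It is maintained in bacteria through a high-copy ColE1/pUC-type origin and an ampicillin resistance gene (bla) with its own promoter. The backbone also carries an f1 phage origin and small remnants of the pBR322 bom and rop regions. AAV2 inverted terminal repeats flank the expression cassette and provide the signals for genome replication and encapsidation. The automated annotation detects a full ITR on the right side but only short fragments on the left, which is common for these repetitive, structured elements in sequencing-based records.

The payload is an enhancer-driven reporter. AiE0976h, a candidate enhancer sequence, sits upstream of the minimal beta-globin promoter (minBG). Neither element is called in the feature table, but both presumably lie in the unannotated stretch before the coding region. The minimal promoter has little activity alone, so expression depends on the enhancer, which is designed to restrict transgene expression to specific brain cell populations. The record does not state which populations. The open reading frame encodes the yellow fluorescent protein SYFP2, a P2A self-cleaving peptide, and a 3xFLAG epitope joined by a 10-amino-acid linker to human histone H2B. This should yield separate soluble SYFP2 and chromatin-bound, FLAG-tagged H2B, giving both whole-cell fluorescence and a nuclear epitope tag. A shortened WPRE (WPRE3) boosts transcript stability and expression, and a bovine growth hormone polyadenylation signal ends the transcript. The plasmid belongs to a suite of enhancer AAVs developed for genetic access to cortical cell types.
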