Addgene plasmid #230296: AiP13460 - pAAV-AiE0976h-minBG-SYFP2-P2A-3XFLAG-10aa-H2B-WPRE3-BGHpA (Alias: CN3460)
Purpose: AiE0976h is an enhancer sequence, designed to drive AAV-mediated transgene expression in specific populations of brain cells
Depositing lab: Allen Institute for Brain Science & Boaz Levi. Depositing organization: Allen Institute. Publication: A suite of enhancer AAVs and transgenic mouse lines for genetic access to cortical cell types. Ben-Simon Y, Hooper M, Narayan S, Daigle TL, Dwivedi D, Way SW, Oster A, Stafford DA, Mich JK, Taormina MJ, Martinez RA, Opitz-Araya X, Roth JR, Alexander JR, Allen S, Amster A, Arbuckle J, Ayala A, Baker PM, Bakken TE, Barcelli T, Barta S, Bendrick J, Bertagnolli D, Bielstein C, Bishwakarma P, Bowlus J, Boyer G, Brouner K, Casian B, Casper T, Chakka AB, Chakrabarty R, Chance RK, Chavan S, Clark M, Colbert K, Collman F, Daniel S, Departee M, DiValentin P, Donadio N, Dotson N, Egdorf T, Fliss T, Gabitto M, Garcia J, Gary A, Gasperini M, Gloe J, Goldy J, Gore BB, Graybuck L, Greisman N, Haeseleer F, Halterman C, Haradon Z, Hastings SD, Helback O, Ho W, Hockemeyer D, Huang C, Huff S, Hunker A, Johansen N, Jones D, Juneau Z, Kalmbach B, Kannan M, Khem S, Kussick E, Kutsal R, Larsen R, Lee C, Lee AY, Leibly M, Lenz GH, Li S, Liang E, Lusk N, Madigan Z, Malloy J, Malone J, McCue R, Melchor J, Mollenkopf T, Moosman S, Morin E, Newman D, Ng L, Ngo K, Omstead V, Otto S, Oyama A, Pena N, Pham T, Phillips E, Pom CA, Potekhina L, Ransford S, Ray PL, Rette D, Reynoldson C, Rimorin C, Rocha D, Ruiz A, Sanchez REA, Sawyer L, Sedeno-Cortes A, Sevigny JP, Shapovalova N, Shepard N, Shulga L, Sigler AR, Siverts L, Soliman S, Somasundaram S, Staats B, Stewart K, Szelenyi E, Tieu M, Trader C, Tran A, van Velthoven CTJ, Walker M, Wang Y, Weed N, Wirthlin M, Wood T, Wynalda B, Yao Z, Zhou T, Ariza J, Dee N, Reding M, Ronellenfitch K, Mufti S, Sunkin SM, Smith KA, Esposito L, Waters J, Thyagarajan B, Yao S, Lein ES, Zeng H, Levi BP, Ngai J, Ting JT, Tasic B. Cell. 2025 May 16:S0092-8674(25)00513-6. doi: 10.1016/j.cell.2025.05.002. PubMed 40403729.
Backbone
  Vector backbone: pAAV2
  Vector type: AAV
Growth in bacteria
  Bacterial resistance: Ampicillin, 100 μg/mL
  Growth temperature: 37°C
  Growth strain: NEB Stable
  Copy number: High Copy
Gene/Insert
  Gene/Insert name: SYFP2-P2A-3XFLAG-10aa-H2B
  Species: Synthetic
  Promoter: minBG
  Cloning method: Gibson Cloning
Terms and licenses: Academic/Nonprofit Terms; Industry Terms: Not Available to Industry
How to cite: AiP13460 - pAAV-AiE0976h-minBG-SYFP2-P2A-3XFLAG-10aa-H2B-WPRE3-BGHpA (Alias: CN3460) was a gift from Allen Institute for Brain Science & Boaz Levi (Addgene plasmid # 230296 ; http://n2t.net/addgene:230296 ; RRID:Addgene_230296)
